>Addgene plasmid #14006 | RCAS(A) mFgfr1 DN (CT#984) | addgene full sequence | sequence record 465063 | Addgene NGS Result
AATGTAGTCTTATGCAATACTCTTGTAGTCTTGCAACATGGTAACGATGAGTTAGCAACATGCCTTACAA
GGAGAGAAAAAGCACCGTGCATGCCGATTGGTGGAAGTAAGGTGGTACGATCGTGCCTTATTAGGAAGGC
AACAGACGGGTCTGACATGGATTGGACGAACCACTGAATTCCGCATTGCAGAGATATTGTATTTAAGTGC
CTAGCTCGATACAATAAACGCCATTTGACCATTCACCACATTGGTGTGCACCTGGGTTGATGGCCGGACC
GTTGATTCCCTGACGACTACGAGCACCTGCATGAAGCAGAAGGCTTCATTTGGTGACCCCGACGTGATAG
TTAGGGAATAGTGGTCGGCCACAGACGGCGTGGCGATCCTGTCTCCATCCGTCTCGTCTATCGGGAGGCG
AGTTCGATGACCCTGGTGGAGGGGGCTGCGGCTTAGGGAGGCAGAAGCTGAGTACCGTCGGAGGGAGCTC
CAGGGCCCGGAGCGACTGACCCCTGCCGAGAACTCAGAGGGTCGTCGGAAGACGGAGAGTGAGCCCGACG
ACCACCCCAGGCACGTCTTTGGTCGGCCTGCGGATCAAGCATGGAAGCCGTCATTAAGGTGATTTCGTCC
GCGTGTAAAACCTATTGCGGGAAAATCTCTCCTTCTAAGAAGGAAATAGGGGCCATGTTGTCCCTGTTAC
AAAAGGAAGGGTTGCTTATGTCTCCCTCAGATTTATATTCTCCGGGGTCCTGGGATCCCATCACTGCGGC
GCTCTCCCAGCGGGCAATGGTACTTGGAAAATCGGGAGAGTTAAAAACCTGGGGATTGGTTTTGGGGGCA
TTGAAGGCGGCTCGAGAGGAACAGGTTACATCTGAGCAAGCAAAGTTTTGGTTGGGATTAGGGGGAGGGA
GGGTCTCTCCCCCAGGTCCGGAGTGCATCGAGAAACCAGCTACGGAGCGGCGAATCGACAAAGGGGAGGA
GGTGGGAGAAACAACTGTGCAGCGAGATGCGAAGATGGCGCCAGAGGAAGCGGCCACACCTAAAACCGTT
GGCACATCCTGCTATCATTGCGGAACAGCTGTTGGCTGCAATTGCGCCACCGCCACAGCCTCGGCCCCTC
CTCCCCCTTATGTGGGGAGTGGTTTGTATCCTTCCCTGGCGGGGGTGGGAGAGCAGCAGGGCCAGGGAGA
TAACACGTCTCGGGGGGCGGAGCAGCCAAGGGAGGAGCCAGGGCACGCGGGTCAGGCCCCTGGGCCGGCC
CTGACTGACTGGGCAAGGGTAAGGGAGGAGCTTGCGAGTACTGGTCCGCCCGTGGTGGCCATGCCTGTAG
TGATTAAGACAGAGGGACCCGCCTGGACCCCTCTGGAGCCAAAATTGATCACAAGACTGGCTGATACGGT
CAGGACCAAGGGCTTACGATCCCCGATCACTATGGCAGAAGTGGAAGCGCTCATGTCCTCCCCGTTGCTG
CCGCATGACGTCACGAATCTAATGAGAGTGATTTTAGGACCTGCCCCATATGCCTTATGGATGGACGCTT
GGGGAGTCCAACTCCAGACGGTTATAGCGGCAGCCACTCGCGACCCCCGACACCCAGCGAACGGTCAAGG
GCGGGGGGAACGGACTAACTTGGATCGATTAAAGGGCTTAGCTGATGGGATGGTGGGCAACCCACAGGGT
CAGGCCGCATTATTAAGACCGGGGGAATTGGTTGCTATTACGGCGTCGGCTCTCCAGGCGTTTAGAGAAG
TTGCCCGGCTGGCGGAACCTGCAGGTCCATGGGCGGACATCACGCAGGGACCATCTGAGTCCTTTGTTGA
TTTTGCCAATCGGCTTATAAAGGCGGTTGAGGGGTCAGATCTCCCGCCTTCCGCGCGGGCTCCGGTGATC
ATTGACTGCTTTAGGCAGAAGTCACAGCCAGATATTCAGCAGCTTATACGGGCAGCACCCTCCACGCTGA
CCACCCCAGGAGAGATAATCAAATATGTGCTAGACAGGCAGAAGATTGCCCCTCTTACGGATCAAGGCAT
AGCCGCGGCCATGTCGTCTGCTATCCAGCCCTTAGTTATGGCAGTAGTCAATAGAGAGAGGGATGGACAA
ACTGGGTCGGGTGGTCGTGCCCGAGGGCTCTGCTACACTTGTGGATCCCCGGGACATTATCAGGCACAGT
GCCCGAAAAAACGAAAGTCAGGAAACAGCCGTGAGCGATGTCAGCTGTGTGACGGGATGGGACACAACGC
TAAACAGTGTAGGAAGCGGGATGGCAACCAGGGCCAACGCCCAGGAAGAGGTCTCTCTTCGGGGCCGTGG
CCCGGCCCTGAGCAGCCTGCCGTCTCGTTAGCGATGACAATGGAACATAAAGATCGCCCCTTGGTTAGGG
TCATTCTGACTAACACTGGGAGTCATCCAGTCAAACAACGTTCGGTGTATATCACCGCGCTGTTGGACTC
CGGAGCGGACATCACTATTATTTCGGAGGAGGATTGGCCTACTGATTGGCCGGTGGTGGACACCGCGAAC
CCACAGATCCATGGCATAGGAGGGGGAATTCCCATGCGAAAATCCCGGGATATGATAGAGGTGGGGGTTA
TTAACCGAGACGGGTCGTTGGAGCGACCCCTGCTCCTCTTCCCCGCAGTCGCTATGGTTAGAGGGAGTAT
CCTAGGAAGAGATTGTCTGCAGGGCCTAGGGCTCCGCTTGACAAATTTATAGGGAGGGCCACTGTTCTTA
CTGTTGCGCTACATCTGGCTATTCCGCTCAAATGGAAGTCAGACCGCACGCCTGTGTGGATTGACCAGTG
GCCCCTTCCTGAAGGTAAACTTGTAGCGCTAACGCAATTAGTGGAAAAAGAATTACAGTTAGGACATATA
GAGCCCTCACTTAGTTGTTGGAACACACCTGTTTTTGTGATCCGGAAGGCTTCCGGGTCTTATCGCTTAT
TGCATGATTTGCGCGCTGTTAACGCCAAGCTTGTTCCTTTTGGGGCCGTCCAACAGGGGGCGCCAGTTCT
CTCCGCGCTCCCGCGTGGCTGGCCCCTGATGGTCCTAGACCTCAAGGATTGCTTCTTTTCTATCCCTCTT
GCGGAACAAGATCGCGAAGCTTTTGCATTTACGCTCCCCTCTGTGAATAACCAGGCCCCCGCTCGAAGAT
TCCAATGGAAGGTCTTGCCCCAAGGGATGACCTGTTCTCCCACTATCTGTCAGTTGGTAGTGGGTCAGGT
GCTCGAGCCCTTGCGACTCAAGCACCCAGCTCTGCGCATGTTGCATTATATGGACGATCTTTTGCTAGCC
GCCTCAAGTCATGATGGGTTGGAAGCGGCAGGGAAGGAGGTTATCGGTACATTGGAAAGAGCCGGGTTCA
CTATTTCGCCGGATAAGATCCAGAGGGAGCCCGGAGTACAATATCTTGGGTACAAGTTAGGCAGTACGTA
TGTAGCACCCGTAGGCTTGGTAGCAGAACCCAGGATAGCCACCTTGTGGGATGTTCAAAAGCTGGTGGGG
TCACTTCAGTGGCTTCGCCCAGCGTTAGGGATCCCGCCACGACTGATGGGTCCCTTTTATGAGCAGTTAC
GAGGGTCAGATCCTAACGAGGCGAGGGAATGGAATCTAGACATGAAAATGGCCTGGAGAGAGATCGTACA
GCTTAGCACTACTGCTGCCTTGGAACGATGGGACCCTGCCCAGCCTCTGGAAGGAGCGGTCGCTAGATGT
GAACAGGGGGCAATAGGGGTCCTGGGACAGGGACTGTCCACACACCCAAGGCCATGTTTGTGGTTATTCT
CCACCCAACCCACCAAGGCGTTTACTGCTTGGTTAGAAGTGCTCACCCTTTTGATTACTAAGCTACGCGC
TTCGGCAGTGCGAACCTTTGGCAAGGAGGTTGATATCCTCCTGTTGCCTGCATGCTTCCGGGAGGACCTT
CCGCTCCCGGAGGGGATCCTGTTAGCACTTAGGGGGTTTGCAGGAAAAATCAGGAGTAGTGACACGCCAT
CTATTTTTGACATTGCGCGTCCACTGCATGTTTCTCTGAAAGTGAGGGTTACCGACCACCCTGTGCCGGG
ACCCACTGTCTTTACCGACGCCTCCTCAAGCACCCATAAAGGGGTGGTAGTCTGGAGGGAGGGCCCAAGG
TGGGAGATAAAAGAAATAGTTGATTTGGGGGCAAGTGTACAACAACTGGAGGCACGCGCTGTGGCCATGG
CACTTCTGCTGTGGCCGACAACGCCCACTAATGTAGTGACTGACTCTGCGTTTGTTGCGAAAATGTTACT
CAAGATGGGACAGGAGGGAGTCCCGTCTACAGCGGCAGCTTTTATTTTAGAGGATGCGTTAAGCCAAAGG
TCAGCCATGGCCGCCGTTCTCCACGTGCGGAGTCATTCTGAAGTGCCAGGGTTTTTCACAGAAGGAAATG
ACGTGGCAGATAGCCAAGCCACCTTTCAAGCGTATCCCTTGAGAGAGGCTAAAGATCTTCATACCGCTCT
CCATATTGGACCCCGCGCGCTATCCAAAGCGTGTAATATATCTATGCAGCAGGCTAGGGAGGTTGTTCAG
ACCTGCCCGCATTGTAATTCAGCCCCTGCGTTGGAGGCCGGGGTAAACCCTAGGGGTTTGGGACCCCTAC
AGATATGGCAGACAGACTTTACGCTTGAGCCTAGAATGGCTCCCCGTTCCTGGCTCGCTGTTACTGTGGA
CACCGCCTCATCAGCGATAGTCGTAACTCAGCATGGCCGTGTTACATCGGTTGCTGCACAACATCATTGG
GCCACGGCTATCGCCGTTTTGGGAAGACCAAAGGCCATAAAAACAGATAACGGGTCCTGCTTCACGTCTA
AATCCACGCGGGAGTGGCTCGCGAGATGGGGGATAGCACACACCACCGGGATTCCGGGAAATTCCCAGGG
TCAAGCTATGGTAGAGCGGGCCAACCGGCTCCTGAAAGATAAGATCCGTGTGCTTGCGGAAGGGGACGGC
TTTATGAAAAGAATCCCCGCCAGCAAACAGGGGGAACTACTAGCCAAAGCAATGTATGCCCTCAATCACT
TTGAGCGTGGTGAAAACACAAAAACACCGGTACAAAAACACTGGAGACCTACCGTTCTTACAGAAGGACC
CCCGGTTAAAATACGAATAGAGACAGGGGAGTGGGAAAAAGGATGGAACGTGCTGGTCTGGGGACGAGGT
TATGCCGCTGTGAAAAACAGGGACACTGATAAGGTTATTTGGGTACCCTCTCGGAAAGTTAAACCGGATG
TCACCCAAAAGGATGAGGTGACTAAGAAAGATGAGGCGAGCCCTCTTTTTGCAGGCATTTCTGACTGGAT
ACCCTGGGAAGACGAGCAAGAAGGACTCCAAGGAGAAACCGCTAGCAACAAGCAAGAAAGACCCGGAGAA
GACACCCTTGCTGCCAACGAGAGTTAATTATATTCTCATTATTGGTGTCCTGGTCTTGTGTGAGGTTACG
GGGGTAAGAGCTGATGTCCACTTACTCGAGCAGCCAGGGAACCTTTGGATTACATGGGCCAACCGTACAG
GCCAAACGGATTTTTGCCTCTCTACACAGTCAGCCACCTCCCCTTTTCAAACATGTTTGATAGGTATCCC
GTCCCCTATTTCCGAGGGTGATTTTAAGGGATATGTTTCTGATACAAATTGCACCACCTTGGGAACTGAT
CGGTTAGTCTCGTCAGCCGACTTTACTGGCGGACCTGACAACAGTACCACCCTCACTTATCGGAAGGTCT
CATGCTTGTTGTTAAAGCTGAATGTCTCTATGTGGGATGAGCCACCTGAACTACAGCTGTTAGGTTCCCA
GTCTCTCCCTAACATTACTAATATTGCTCAGATTTCCGGTATAACCGGGGGATGCGTAGGCTTCAGACCA
CAAGGGGTTCCTTGGTATCTAGGTTGGTCTAGACAGGAGGCCACGCGGTTTCTCCTTAGACACCCCTCTT
TCTCTAAATCCACGGAACCGTTTACGGTGGTGACAGCGGATAGGCACAATCTTTTTATGGGGAGTGAGTA
CTGCGGTGCATATGGCTACAGATTTTGGAACATGTATAACTGCTCACAGGTGGGGCGGCAGTACCGCTGT
GGTAATGCGCGCAGCCCCCGCCCGGGTCTTCCTGAAATCCAGTGTACAAGGAGAGGAGGCAAATGGGTTA
ATCAATCACAGGAAATTAATGAGTCGGAGCCGTTCAGCTTTACGGTGAACTGTACAGCTAGTAGTTTGGG
TAATGCCAGTGGGTGTTGCGGAAAAGCAGGCACGATTCTCCCGGGAAAGTGGGTCGACAGCACACAAGGT
AGTTTCACCAAACCAAAAGCGCTACCACCCGCAATTTTCCTCATTTGTGGGGATCGCGCATGGCAAGGAA
TTCCCAGTCGTCCGGTAGGGGGCCCCTGCTATTTAGGCAAGCTTACCATGTTAGCACCTAAGCATACAGA
TATTCTCAAGGTGCTTGTCAATTCATCGCGGACAGGTATAAGACGTAAACGAAGCACCTCACACCTGGAT
GATACATGCTCAGATGAAGTGCAGCTTTGGGGTCCTACAGCAAGAATCTTTGCATCTATCCTAGCCCCGG
GGGTAGCAGCTGCGCAAGCCTTAAGAGAAATTGAGAGACTAGCCTGTTGGTCCGTTAAACAGGCTAACTT
GACAACATCACTCCTCGGGGACTTATTGGATGATGTCACGAGTATTCGACACGCGGTCCTGCAGAACCGA
GCGGCTATTGACTTCTTGCTCCTAGCTCACGGCCATGGCTGTGAGGACGTTGCCGGAATGTGCTGTTTCA
ATTTGAGTGATCACAGTGAGTCTATACAGAAGAAGTTCCAGCTAATGAAGGAACATGTCAATAAGATCGG
CGTGGACAGCGACCCAATTGGAAGTTGGCTGCGAGGACTATTCGGGGGAATAGGAGAATGGGCCGTTCAT
TTGCTGAAAGGACTGCTTTTGGGGCTTGTAGTTATTTTGTTGCTAGTAGTGTGCCTGCCTTGCCTTTTGC
AAATCGTATGCGGTAACATCAGAAAGATGATTAATAACTCCATCAGCTACCACACGGAATATAAGAAGCT
GCAAAAGGCCTGTGGGCAGCCTGAAAGCAGAATAGTATAAGGCAGTACATGGGTGGTGGTATAGCGCTTG
CGAGTCCATCGAGGAAGGCAGGAAAGACAGCTATTGGTAATTGTGAAATACGCTTTTGTCTGTGTGCTGC
AGGAGCTGAGCTGACTCTGCTGGTGGCCTCGCGTACCACTGTGGCATCGATTCTAGACCACTGTGGCCAG
GCGGTAGCTGGGACGTGCAGCCGACCACCATGTGGGGCTGGAAGTGCCTCCTCTTCTGGGCTGTGCTGGT
CACAGCCACTCTCTGCACTGCCAGGCCAGCCCCAACCTTGCCCGAACAAGCTCAGCCCTGGGGAGTCCCT
GTGGAAGTGGAGTCTCTCCTGGTCCACCCTGGCGACCTGCTACAGCTTCGCTGTCGGCTTCGCGATGATG
TGCAGAGCATCAACTGGCTGCGGGATGGGGTGCAGCTGGTGGAGAGCAACCGTACCCGCATCACAGGGGA
GGAGGTGGAGGTGCGGGACTCCATCCCCGCTGACTCTGGCCTCTACGCTTGCGTGACCAGCAGCCCCTCT
GGCAGCGATACCACCTACTTCTCCGTCAATGTCTCAGATGCACTCCCATCCTCGGAAGATGATGACGACG
ACGATGACTCCTCCTCGGAGGAGAAAGAGACAGACAACACCAAACCAAACCGTAGGCCTGTAGCTCCCTA
CTGGACATCCCCAGAGAAAATGGAGAAGAAACTGCATGCGGTGCCCGCTGCCAAGACGGTGAAGTTCAAG
TGCCCGTCGAGTGGGACACCCAACCCCACTCTGCGCTGGTTGAAAAATGGCAAAGAGTTTAAGCCTGACC
ACCGAATTGGAGGCTACAAGGTTCGCTATGCCACCTGGAGCATCATAATGGATTCTGTGGTGCCTTCTGA
CAAGGGCAACTACACCTGCATCGTGGAGAATGAGTATGGGAGCATCAACCACACCTACCAGCTTGACGTC
GTGGAACGATCTCCGCACCGACCCATCCTTCAGGCAGGGCTGCCTGCCAACAAGACAGTGGCCCTGGGCA
GCAATGTGGAGTTCATGTGTAAGGTGTACAGCGATCCGCAGCCTCACATTCAGTGGCTGAAGCACATCGA
GGTGAACGGGAGTAAGATCGGGCCAGACAACTTGCCGTATGTCCAGATCCTGAAGACTGCTGGAGTTAAT
ACCACCGACAAGGAAATGGAGGTGCTTCATCTACGGAATGTCTCCTTTGAGGATGCGGGGGAGTATACGT
GCTTGGCGGGTAACTCTATCGGACTCTCCCATCACTCTGCATGGTTGACCGTTCTGGAAGCCCTGGAAGA
GAGACCAGCTGTGATGACCTCACCGCTCTACCTGGAGATCATTATCTACTGCACCGGGGCCTTCCTGATC
TCCTGCATGTTGGGCTCTGTCATCATCTATAAGATGAAGAGCGGCACCAAGAAGAGCGACTTCCATAGCC
AGATGGCTGTGCACAAGCTGGCCAAGAGCATCCCTCTGCGCAGATGAGAATTCGAGCTCGCCCGGGGATC
CTCTAGAGTCGACCTGCAGCCAAGCTTATCGATGCGATGTACGGGCCAGATATACGCGTATCTGAGGGGA
CTAGGGTGTGTTTAGGCGAAAAGCGGGGCTTCGGTTGTACGCGGTTAGGAGTCCCCTCAGGATATAGTAG
TTTCGCTTTTGCATAGGGAGGGGGAAATGTAGTCTTATGCAATACTCTTGTAGTCTTGCAACATGGTAAC
GATGAGTTAGCAACATGCCTTACAAGGAGAGAAAAAGCACCGTGCATGCCGATTGGTGGAAGTAAGGTGG
TACGATCGTGCCTTATTAGGAAGGCAACAGACGGGTCTGACATGGATTGGACGAACCACTGAATTCCGCA
TTGCAGAGATATTGTATTTAAGTGCCTAGCTCGATACAATAAACGCCATTTGACCATTCACCACATTGGT
GTGCACCTGGGTTGATGGCCGGACCGTTGATTCCCTGACGACTACGAGCACCTGCATGAAGCAGAAGGCT
TCATTTGGTGACCCCGACGTGATAGTTAGGGAATAGTGGTCGGCCACAGACGGCGTGGCGATCCTGTCTC
CATCCGTCTCGTCTATCGGGAGGCGAGTTCGATGACCCTGGTGGAGGGGGCTGCGGCTTAGGGAGGCAGA
AGCTGAGTACCGTCGGAGGGGATCCACAGGACGGGTGTGGTCGCCATGATCGCGTAGTCGATAGTGGCTC
CAAGTAGCGAAGCGAGCAGGACTGGGCGGCGGCCAAAGCGGTCGGACAGTGCTCCGAGAACGGGTGCGCA
TAGAAATTGCATCAACGCATATAGCGCTAGCAGCACGCCATAGTGACTGGCGATGCTGTCGGAATGGACG
ATATCCCGCAAGAGGCCCGGCAGTACCGGCATAACCAAGCCTATGCCTACAGCATCCAGGGTGACGGTGC
CGAGGATGACGATGAGCGCATTGTTAGATTTCATACACGGTGCCTGACTGCGTTAGCAATTTAACTGTGA
TAAACTACCGCATTAAAGCTCCAAGCTTGGCTGTTTCCTGTGTGAAATTGTTATCCGCTCACAATTCCAC
ACATTATACGAGCCGGAAGCATAAAGTGTAAAGCCTGGGGTGCCTAATGAGTGAGAATTCTTGAAGACGA
AAGGGCCTCGTGATACGCCTATTTTTATAGGTTAATGTCATGATAATAATGGTTTCTTAGACGTCAGGTG
GCACTTTTCGGGGAAATGTGCGCGGAACCCCTATTTGTTTATTTTTCTAAATACATTCAAATATGTATCC
GCTCATGAGACAATAACCCTGATAAATGCTTCAATAATATTGAAAAAGGAAGAGTATGAGTATTCAACAT
TTCCGTGTCGCCCTTATTCCCTTTTTTGCGGCATTTTGCCTTCCTGTTTTTGCTCACCCAGAAACGCTGG
TGAAAGTAAAAGATGCTGAAGATCAGTTGGGTGCACGAGTGGGTTACATCGAACTGGATCTCAACAGCGG
TAAGATCCTTGAGAGTTTTCGCCCCGAAGAACGTTTTCCAATGATGAGCACTTTTAAAGTTCTGCTATGT
GGCGCGGTATTATCCCGTGTTGACGCCGGGCAAGAGCAACTCGGTCGCCGCATACACTATTCTCAGAATG
ACTTGGTTGAGTACTCACCAGTCACAGAAAAGCATCTTACGGATGGCATGACAGTAAGAGAATTATGCAG
TGCTGCCATAACCATGAGTGATAACACTGCGGCCAACTTACTTCTGACAACGATCGGAGGACCGAAGGAG
CTAACCGCTTTTTTGCACAACATGGGGGATCATGTAACTCGCCTTGATCGTTGGGAACCGGAGCTGAATG
AAGCCATACCAAACGACGAGCGTGACACCACGATGCCTGCAGCAATGGCAACAACGTTGCGCAAACTATT
AACTGGCGAACTACTTACTCTAGCTTCCCGGCAACAATTAATAGACTGGATGGAGGCGGATAAAGTTGCA
GGACCACTTCTGCGCTCGGCCCTTCCGGCTGGCTGGTTTATTGCTGATAAATCTGGAGCCGGTGAGCGTG
GGTCTCGCGGTATCATTGCAGCACTGGGGCCAGATGGTAAGCCCTCCCGTATCGTAGTTATCTACACGAC
GGGGAGTCAGGCAACTATGGATGAACGAAATAGACAGATCGCTGAGATAGGTGCCTCACTGATTAAGCAT
TGGTAACTGTCAGACCAAGTTTACTCATATATACTTTAGATTGATTTAAAACTTCATTTTTAATTTAAAA
GGATCTAGGTGAAGATCCTTTTTGATAATCTCATGACCAAAATCCCTTAACGTGAGTTTTCGTTCCACTG
AGCGTCAGACCCCGTAGAAAAGATCAAAGGATCTTCTTGAGATCCTTTTTTTCTGCGCGTAATCTGCTGC
TTGCAAACAAAAAAACCACCGCTACCAGCGGTGGTTTGTTTGCCGGATCAAGAGCTACCAACTCTTTTTC
CGAAGGTAACTGGCTTCAGCAGAGCGCAGATACCAAATACTGTCCTTCTAGTGTAGCCGTAGTTAGGCCA
CCACTTCAAGAACTCTGTAGCACCGCCTACATACCTCGCTCTGCTAATCCTGTTACCAGTGGCTGCTGCC
AGTGGCGATAAGTCGTGTCTTACCGGGTTGGACTCAAGACGATAGTTACCGGATAAGGCGCAGCGGTCGG
GCTGAACGGGGGGTTCGTGCACACAGCCCAGCTTGGAGCGAACGACCTACACCGAACTGAGATACCTACA
GCGTGAGCTATGAGAAAGCGCCACGCTTCCCGAAGGGAGAAAGGCGGACAGGTATCCGGTAAGCGGCAGG
GTCGGAACAGGAGAGCGCACGAGGGAGCTTCCAGGGGGAAACGCCTGGTATCTTTATAGTCCTGTCGGGT
TTCGCCACCTCTGACTTGAGCGTCGATTTTTGTGATGCTCGTCAGGGGGGCGGAGCCTATGGAAAAACGC
CAGCAACGCGGCCTTTTTACGGTTCCTGGCCTTTTGCTGGCCTTTTGCTCACATGTTCTTTCCTGCGTTA
TCCCCTGATTCTGTGGATAACCGTATTACCGCCTTTGAGTGAGCTGATACCGCTCGCCGCAGCCGAACGA
CCGAGCGCAGCGAGTCAGTGAGCGAGGAAGCGGAAGAGCGCCTGATGCGGTATTTTCTCCTTACGCATCT
GTGCGGTATTTCACACCGCATATGGTGCACTCTCAGTACAATCTGCTCTGATGCCGCATAGTTAAGCCAG
TATACACTCCGCTATCGCTACGTGACTGGGTCATGGCTGCGCCCCGACACCCGCCAACACCCGCTGACGC
GCCCTGACGGGCTTGTCTGCTCCCGGCATCCGCTTACAGACAAGCTGTGACCGTCTCCGGGAGCTGCATG
TGTCAGAGGTTTTCACCGTCATCACCGAAACGCGCGAGGCAGCTGCGGTAAAGCTCATCAGCGTGGTCGT
GAAGCGATTCACAGATGTCTGCCTGTTCATCCGCGTCCAGCTCGTTGAGTTTCTCCAGAAGCGTTAATGT
CTGGCTTCTGATAAAGCGGGCCATGTTAAGGGCGGTTTTTTCCTGTTTGGTCACTGATGCCTCCGTGTAA
GGAGGATTTCTGTTCATGGGGGTAATGATACCGATGAAACGAGAGAGGATGCTCACGATACGGGTTACTG
ATGATGAACATGCCCGGTTACTGGAACGTTGTGAGGGTAAACAACTGGCGGTATGGATGCGGCGGGACCA
GAGAAAAATCACTCAGGGTCAATGCCAGCGCTTCGTTAATACAGATGTAGGTGTTCCACAGGGTAGCCAG
CAGCATCCTGCGATGCAGATCCGGAACATAATGGTGCAGGGCGCTGACTTCCGCGTTTCCAGACTTTACG
AAACACGGAAACCGAAGACCATTCATGTTGTTGCTCAGGTCGCAGACGTTTTGCAGCAGCAGTCGCTTCA
CGTTCGCTCGCGTATCGGTGATTCATTCTGCTAACCAGTAAGGCAACCCCGCCAGCCTAGCCGGGTCCTC
AACGACAGGAGCACGATCATGCGCACCCGTGGCCAGGACCCAACGCTGCCCGAGATGCGCCGCGTGCGGC
TGCTGGAGATGGCGGACGCGATGGATATGTTCTGCCAAGGGTTGGTTTGCGCATTCACAGTTCTCCGCAA
GAATTGATTGGCTCCAATTCTTGGAGTGGTGAATCCGTTAGCGAGGTGCCGCCGGCTTCCATTCAGGTCG
AGGTGGCCCGGCTCCATGCACCGCGACGCAACGCGGGGAGGCAGACAAGGTATAGGGCGGCGATGCGATG
TACGGGCCAGATATACGCGTATCTGAGGGGACTAGGGTGTGTTTAGGCGAAAAGCGGGGCTTCGGTTGTA
CGCGGTTAGGAGTCCCCTCAGGATATAGTAGTTTCGCTTTTGCATAGGGAGGGGGA
Features (pLannotate 1.2.2; 20 found; start..end, strand, type, name):
      1..262     +  promoter       RSV promoter: Rous sarcoma virus enhancer/promoter
    284..358     +  ncRNA          RSV PBS: Accession: RF00467 - Rous sarcoma virus (RSV) primer binding site (PBS)
    601..2709    +  CDS            gag: GAG_RSVSB - Experimental evidence at protein level: Swiss-Prot protein existence level 1. [Protease p15]: Aspartyl protease that mediates proteolytic cleavages of Gag and Gag-Pol polyproteins during or shortly after the release of the virion from the plasma membrane. Cleavages take place as an ordered, step-wise cascade to yield mature proteins. This process is called maturation. Displays maximal activity during the budding process just prior to particle release from the cell. From Rous sarcoma virus (strain Schmidt-Ruppin B) (RSV-SRB).
   2697..5414    +  CDS            gag-pol (fragment): POL_RSVSB - Experimental evidence at protein level: Swiss-Prot protein existence level 1. [Integrase]: Catalyzes viral DNA integration into the host chromosome, by performing a series of DNA cutting and joining reactions (PubMed:9218451). This recombination event is an essential step in the viral replication cycle. Has a strong preference for using the 3'-OH at the viral DNA end as a nucleophile. From Rous sarcoma virus (strain Schmidt-Ruppin B) (RSV-SRB).
   5299..7107    +  CDS            env: ENV_RSVSA - Experimental evidence at protein level: Swiss-Prot protein existence level 1. The transmembrane protein (TM) acts as a class I viral fusion protein. Under the current model, the protein has at least 3 conformational states: pre-fusion native state, pre-hairpin intermediate state, and post-fusion hairpin state. During viral and target cell membrane fusion, the coiled coil regions (heptad repeats) assume a trimer-of-hairpins structure, positioning the fusion peptide in close proximity to the C-terminal region of the ectodomain. The formation of this structure appears to drive apposit
   7310..8584    +  CDS            Fgfr1 (fragment): FGFR1_MOUSE - Also known as Flg. Experimental evidence at protein level: Swiss-Prot protein existence level 1. Tyrosine-protein kinase that acts as cell-surface receptor for fibroblast growth factors and plays an essential role in the regulation of embryonic development, cell proliferation, differentiation and migration. Required for normal mesoderm patterning and correct axial organization during embryonic development, normal skeletogenesis and normal development of the gonadotropin-releasing hormone (GnRH) neuronal system. Phosphorylates PLCG1, FRS2, GAB1 and SHB. Ligand binding leads to the
   8646..8740    +  ncRNA          Retro dr1: Accession: RF00214 - Retrovirus direct repeat 1 (dr1)
   8776..9037    +  promoter       RSV promoter: Rous sarcoma virus enhancer/promoter
   9059..9133    +  ncRNA          RSV PBS: Accession: RF00467 - Rous sarcoma virus (RSV) primer binding site (PBS)
   9260..9554    -  CDS            TcR (fragment): tetracycline efflux protein; tet; confers resistance to tetracycline
   9636..9658    -  protein_bind   lac operator (fragment): The lac repressor binds to the lac operator to inhibit transcription in E. coli. This inhibition can be relieved by adding lactose or isopropyl-β-D-thiogalactopyranoside (IPTG). lac repressor encoded by lacI
   9662..9692    -  promoter       lac UV5 promoter: E. coli lac promoter with an "up" mutation
   9821..9925    +  promoter       AmpR promoter: bla
   9926..10786   +  CDS            AmpR: β-lactamase; bla; confers resistance to ampicillin, carbenicillin, and related antibiotics
  10957..11545   +  rep_origin     ori: high-copy-number ColE1/pMB1/pBR322/pUC origin of replication
  11731..11871   -  misc_feature   bom: basis of mobility region from pBR322
  11973..12164   -  CDS            rop: Rop protein, which maintains plasmids at low copy number; rop
  12181..12561   +  CDS            YPB1_ECOLX: Protein predicted: Swiss-Prot protein existence level 4. From Escherichia coli.
  12803..12872   -  CDS            TcR (fragment): tetracycline efflux protein; tet; confers resistance to tetracycline
  12877..12971   +  ncRNA          Retro dr1: Accession: RF00214 - Retrovirus direct repeat 1 (dr1)
