[The description below was written by a language model from this plasmid's Addgene catalogue record and pLannotate feature annotations shown in this document.]
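Description:
RCAS(A) mFgfr1 DN is a replication-competent avian retroviral vector built on the RCASBP(A) backbone, a Rous sarcoma virus-derived provirus carried in a pBR322-type plasmid. The feature table shows the complete viral coding set, gag, gag-pol and a subgroup A env, flanked by two copies of the RSV enhancer/promoter with adjacent primer binding sites, which correspond to the two LTR regions. Retroviral direct repeat elements are also annotated. Because the vector supplies its own structural, enzymatic and envelope proteins, transfected permissive avian cells produce infectious virus that spreads to neighbouring cells bearing the subgroup A receptor. The bacterial portion contains a ColE1/pBR322 origin with bom and rop, consistent with the low copy number listed, plus an ampicillin resistance gene for selection in E. coli. Only fragments of the tetracycline resistance gene remain.

The payload is a mouse Fgfr1 fragment inserted at the ClaI site downstream of env, the position of src in the parental virus. No separate promoter is annotated for it. In RCAS vectors, inserts at this position are generally expressed from the LTR through a spliced subgenomic message. According to the depositor, the receptor is truncated just after the transmembrane domain, so it keeps the ligand-binding extracellular region and membrane anchor but lacks the intracellular tyrosine kinase domain. Such a truncated receptor acts as a dominant negative, typically by binding FGF ligand and pairing with endogenous receptors in complexes that cannot signal. The record does not state a specific application, but the design suits misexpression in avian cells or embryos to block FGF receptor signalling in infected tissue.
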