Addgene plasmid #14006: RCAS(A) mFgfr1 DN (CT#984)
Depositing lab: Cliff Tabin. Depositing organization: Harvard Medical School.
Backbone
  Vector backbone: RCASBP(A)
  Backbone size w/o insert (bp): 11600
  Vector type: Retroviral ; avian expression
Growth in bacteria
  Bacterial resistance: Ampicillin, 100 μg/mL
  Growth temperature: 37°C
  Growth strain: DH5alpha
  Copy number: Low Copy
Gene/Insert
  Gene/Insert name: Fgfr1
  Species: M. musculus (mouse)
  Mutation: Dominant negative
  Entrez Gene: Fgfr1 (a.k.a. Eask, FGFR-I, FLG, Fgfr-1, Flt-2, Fr1, Hspy, MFR, bFGF-R-1, c-fgr)
  Cloning method: Restriction Enzyme; 5′ cloning site ClaI (not destroyed); 3′ cloning site ClaI (not destroyed)
  Sequencing primers: 5′ RCAS-F (5'-ACATGGGTGGTGGTATAGCGCTTGCG-3'); 3′ pBRforBam (5'-CTTGGAGCCACTATCGAC-3')
Terms and licenses: Academic/Nonprofit Terms; Industry Terms: Not Available to Industry
Depositor comments: Dominant negative - truncated after TM domain, from Ava Brent.
How to cite: RCAS(A) mFgfr1 DN (CT#984) was a gift from Cliff Tabin (Addgene plasmid # 14006 ; http://n2t.net/addgene:14006 ; RRID:Addgene_14006)
