>Addgene plasmid #14006 | RCAS(A) mFgfr1 DN (CT#984) | addgene partial sequence | sequence record 80527 | pBRforBam 5'-CTTGGAGCCACTATCGAC-3'
CCGTCCTGTGGATCCCCTCCGACGGTACTCAGCTTCTGCCTCCCTAAGCCGCAGCCCCCTCCACCAGGGT
CATCGAACTCGCCTCCCGATAGACGAGACGGATGGAGACAGGATCGCCACGCCGTCTGTGGCCGACCACT
ATTCCCTAACTATCACGTCGGGGTCACCAAATGAAGCCTTCTGCTTCATGCAGGTGCTCGTAGTCGTCAG
GGAATCAACGGTCCGGCCATCAACCCAGGTGCACACCAATGTGGTGAATGGTCAAATGGCGTTTATTGTA
TCGAGCTAGGCACTTAAATACAATATCTCTGCAATGCGGAATTCAGTGGTTCGTCCAATCCATGTCAGAC
CCGTCTGTTGCCTTCCTAATAAGGCACGATCGTACCACCTTACTTCCACCAATCGGCATGCACGGTGCTT
TTTCTCTCCTTGTAAGGCATGTTGCTAACTCATCGTTACCATGTTGCAAGACTACAAGAGTATTGCATAA
GACTACATTTCCCCCTCCCTATGCAAAAGCGAAACTACTATATCCTGAGGGGACTCCTAACCGCGTACAA
CCGAAGCCCCGCTTTTCGCCTAAACACACCCTAGTCCCCTCAGATACGCGTATATCTGGCCCGTACATCG
CATCGATAAGCTTGGCTGCAGGTCGACTCTAGAGGATCCCCGGGCGAGCTCGAATTCTCATCTGCGCAGA
GGGATGCTCTTGGCCAGCTTGTGCACAGCCATCTGGCTATGGAAGTCGCTCTTCTTGGTGCCGCTCTTCA
TCTTATAGATGATGACAGAGCCCAACATGCAGGAGATCAGGAAGGCCCCGGTGCAGTAGATAATGATCTC
CAGGTAGAGCGGTGAGGTCATCACAGCTGGTCTCTCTTCCAGGGCTTCCAGAACGGTCAACCATGCAGAG
TGATGGGAGAGTCCGATAGAGTTACCCGCCAAGCACGTATACTCCCCCGCATCCTCAAAGGAGACATTCC
GTAGATGAAGCACCTCCATTTCCTTGTCGGTGGTATTAACTCCAGCAGTCTTCAGGATCTGGACATACGG
CAAGTTGTCTGGCCCGATCTTACTCC
