>Addgene plasmid #14006 | RCAS(A) mFgfr1 DN (CT#984) Sequencing Result | analyzer sequence | sequence record 20204
GGAAGAAGCTATTGGTAATTGTGAAATACGCTTTTGTCTGTGTGCTGCAGGAGCTGAGCTGACTCTGCTG
GTGGCCTCGCGTACCACTGTGGCATCGATTCTAGACCACTGTGGCCAGGCGGTAGCTGGGACGTGCAGCC
GACCACCATGTGGGGCTGGAAGTGCCTCCTCTTCTGGGCTGTGCTGGTCACAGCCACTCTCTGCACTGCC
AGGCCAGCCCCAACCTTGCCCGAACAAGCTCAGCCCTGGGGAGTCCCTGTGGAAGTGGAGTCTCTCCTGG
TCCACCCTGGCGACCTGCTACAGCTTCGCTGTCGGCTTCGCGATGATGTGCAGAGCATCAACTGGCTGCG
GGATGGGGTGCAGCTGGTGGAGAGCAACCGTACCCGCATCACAGGGGAGGAGGTGGAGGTGCGGGACTCC
ATCCCCGCTGACTCTGGCCTCTACGCTTGCGTGACCAGCAGCCCCTCTGGCAGCGATACCACCTACTTCT
CCGTCAATGTCTCAGATGCACTCCCATCCTCGGAAGATGATGACGACGACGATGACTCCTCCTCGGAGGA
GAAAGAGACAGACAACACCAAACCAAACCGTAGGCCTGTAGCTCCCTACTGGACATCCCCAGAGAAAATG
GAGAAGAAACTGCATGCGGTGCCCGCTGCCAAGACGGTGAAGTTCAAGTGCCCGTCGAGTGGGACACCCA
AC
